>Addgene plasmid #160582 | pUPD2 PhiC31 RL (attR:P35S:TMtb:attL) (GB1506) | addgene full sequence | sequence record 322083 | Addgene NGS Result
CACATCTTGCGAATATATGTGTAGAAACTGCCGGAAATCGTCGTGGTATTCACTCCAGAGTGATGAAAAC
GTTTCAGTTTGCTCATGGAAAACGGTGTAACAAGGGTGAACACTATCCCATATCACCAGCTCACCGTCTT
TCATTGCCATACGAAATTCCGGATGAGCATTCATCAGGCGGGCAAGAATGTGAATAAAGGCCGGATAAAA
CTTGTGCTTATTTTTCTTTACGGTCTTTAAAAAGGCCGTAATATCCAGCTGAACGGTCTGGTTATAGGTA
CATTGAGCAACTGACTGAAATGCCTCAAAATGTTCTTTACGATGCCATTGGGATATATCAACGGTGGTAT
ATCCAGTGATTTTTTTCTCCATTTTAGCTTCCTTAGCTCCTGAAAATCTCGATAACTCAAAAAATACGCC
CGGTAGTGATCTTATTTCATTATGGTGAAAGTTGGAACCTCTTACGTGCCCGATCAACTCGAGTGCCACC
TGACGTCTAAGAAACCATTATTATCATGACATTAACCTATAAAAATAGGCGTATCACGAGGCAGAATTTC
AGATAAAAAAAATCCTTAGCTTTCGCTAAGGATGATTTCTGGAATTCGCGGCCGCTTCTAGAGCGATGAG
TGGTCTCGCTATAGTAGTGCCCCAACTGGGGTAACCTTTGGGCTCCCCGGGCGCGTACTCCACTAGTAAA
TTGTAATGTTGTTTGTTGTTTGTTTTGTTGTGGTAATTGTTGTAAAAATACCGGAGTCCTCTCCAAATGA
AATGAACTTCCTTATATAGAGGAAGGGTCTTGCGAAGGATAGTGGGATTGTGCGTCATCCCTTACGTCAG
TGGAGATATCACATCAATCCACTTGCTTTGAAGACGTGGTTGGAACGTCTTCTTTTTCCACGATGCTCCT
CGTGGGTGGGGGTCCATCTTTGGGACCACTGTCGGCAGGGGCATCTTGAACGATAGCCTTTCCTTTATCG
CAATGATGGCATTTGTAGGTGCCACCTTCCTTTTCTACTGTCCTTTTGATGAAGTGACAGATAGCTGGGC
AATGGAATCCGAGGAGGTTTCCCGATATTACCCTTTGTTGAAAAGTCTCAATAGCCCTTTGGTCTTCTGA
GACTGTATCTTTGATATTCTTGGAGTAGACGAGAGTGTCGTGCTCCACCATGTTGACGAAGATTTTCTTC
TTGTCATTGAGTCGTAAAAGACTCTGTATGAACTGTTCGCCAGTCTTCACGGCGAGTTCTGTTAGATCCT
CGATCTGAATTTTTGACTCCATGGCCTTTGATTCAGTAGGAACTACTTTCTTAGAGACTCCAATCTCTAT
TACTTGCCTTGGTTTATGAAGCAAGCCTTGAATCGTCCGTCCATACTGGAATAGTACTTCTGATCTTGAG
AAATATATCTTTCTCTGTGTTCTTGATGCAGTTAGTCCTGAATCTTTTGACTGCATCTTTAACCTTCTTG
GGAAGGTATTTGATCTCCTGGAGATTATTACTCGGGTAGATCGTCTTGATCAGACCTGCCGCGTAGGCCT
CTCTAACCATCTGTGGGTCAGCATTCTTTCTGAAATTGAAGAGGCTAATCTTCTCATTATCGGTGGTGAA
CATGGTATCGTCACCTTCTCCGTCGAACTTTCTTCCTAGATCGTAGAGATAGAGAAAGTCGTCCATGGTG
ATCTCCGGGGCAAAGGAGATCAGCTTGGCTCTAGTACGAAAATATAGTTGAAACAGAGCAGAGATCATGG
TGTTAGCCTTCTATGGCTGAAGAAAAATAGTTGAAAAAATGTGTGTGTCTAGTGTTTTAGTGTGTCTGTC
TGTTGAAAACAGGGAAAAAAATGTGTTCTTTTTTCCCTGTAATAAGAAATATAGTAATGGAGTCTTTATG
TGTAAGTAACCAGTAAAATGGTTTGTGTAAACATGAATATCTCTGCATCTGTTAATTTTAACATATAAGT
TTGGATATGTGTTGTGGTTTCAACTAATTCAAGTACTTCCTTGATAATGTTTTCCTGTTTCTAGGCTGCA
AAACTATAGTAAATCTTTTAGGTTTTGGTAAAACCTAATTCCATTGGGTGTGGTTGGAGAGCATATAGTT
TTTGCGACTACGCCCCCAACTGAGAGAACTCAAGGGCACGCCCTGGCACCCGCACCGACCTTGAGACCAC
TCATCGCGACTAGTAGCGGCCGCTGCAGTCCGGCAAAAAAGGGCAAGGTGTCACCACCCTGCCCTTTTTC
TTTAAAACCGAAAAGATTACTTCGCGTTATGCAGGCTTCCTCGCTCACTGACTCGCTGCGCTCGGTCGTT
CGGCTGCGGCGAGCGGTATCAGCTCACTCAAAGGCGGTAATACGGTTATCCACAGAATCAGGGGATAACG
CAGGAAAGAACATGTGAGCAAAAGGCCAGCAAAAGGCCAGGAACCGTAAAAAGGCCGCGTTGCTGGCGTT
TTTCCACAGGCTCCGCCCCCCTGACGAGCATCACAAAAATCGACGCTCAAGTCAGAGGTGGCGAAACCCG
ACAGGACTATAAAGATACCAGGCGTTTCCCCCTGGAAGCTCCCTCGTGCGCTCTCCTGTTCCGACCCTGC
CGCTTACCGGATACCTGTCCGCCTTTCTCCCTTCGGGAAGCGTGGCGCTTTCTCATAGCTCACGCTGTAG
GTATCTCAGTTCGGTGTAGGTCGTTCGCTCCAAGCTGGGCTGTGTGCACGAACCCCCCGTTCAGCCCGAC
CGCTGCGCCTTATCCGGTAACTATCGTCTTGAGTCCAACCCGGTAAGACACGACTTATCGCCACTGGCAG
CAGCCACTGGTAACAGGATTAGCAGAGCGAGGTATGTAGGCGGTGCTACAGAGTTCTTGAAGTGGTGGCC
TAACTACGGCTACACTAGAAGAACAGTATTTGGTATCTGCGCTCTGCTGAAGCCAGTTACCTTCGGAAAA
AGAGTTGGTAGCTCTTGATCCGGCAAACAAACCACCGCTGGTAGCGGTGGTTTTTTTGTTTGCAAGCAGC
AGATTACGCGCAGAAAAAAAGGATCTCAAGAAGATCCTTTGATCTTTTCTACGGGGTCTGACGCTCAGTG
GAACGAAAACTCACGTTAAGGGATTTTGGTCATGAGATTATCAAAAAGGATCTTCACCTAGATCCTTTTA
AATTAAAAATGAAGTTTTAAATCAATCTAAAGTATATATGAGTAAACTTGGTCTGACAGCTCGAGGCTTG
GATTCTCACCAATAAAAAACGCCCGGCGGCAACCGAGCGTTCTGAACAAATCCAGATGGAGTTCTGAGGT
CATTACTGGATCTATCAACAGGAGTCCAAGCGAGCTCGATATCAAATTACGCCCCGCCCTGCCACTCGTC
GCAGTACTGTTGTAATTCATTAAGCATTCTGCCGACATGGAAGCCATCACAAACGGCATGATGAACCTGA
ATCGCCAGCGGCATCAGCACCTTGTCGCCTTGCGTATAATATTTGCCCATGGTGAAAACGGGGGCGAAGA
AGTTGTCCATATTGGCCACGTTTAAATCAAAACTGGTGAAACTCACCCAGGGATTGGCTGATACGAAAAA
CATATTCTCAATAAACCCTTTAGGGAAATAGGCCAGGTTTTCACCGTAACACGC
Features (pLannotate 1.2.2; 16 found; start..end, strand, type, name):
    373..470     -  promoter       cat promoter: promoter of the E. coli cat gene encoding chloramphenicol acetyltransferase
    556..599     -  terminator     bacterial terminator: putative bacterial transcription terminator
    602..623     +  misc_feature   BioBrick prefix: BioBrick prefix for parts that do not start with "ATG"
    643..670     +  protein_bind   phage φC31 attP (fragment): attachment site of phage φC31 phage φC31 integrase
    668..693     +  protein_bind   attB (fragment): attB site for the φC31 integrase (Groth et al., 2000) phage φC31 integrase
    699..724     -  misc_feature   TMV Ω (fragment): translational enhancer from the tobacco mosaic virus 5'-leader sequence (Gallie et al., 1988)
    756..1100    -  promoter       CaMV 35S promoter: strong constitutive promoter from cauliflower mosaic virus
    757..803     -  promoter       minimal CaMV 35S promoter: minimal 35S promoter from cauliflower mosaic virus
   1365..1706    -  CDS            IBMP_CAMVB (fragment): Experimental evidence at protein level: Swiss-Prot protein existence level 1. Enhances the ribosomal termination-reinitiation event leading to the translation of major open reading frames on the polycistronic viral RNAs. From Cauliflower mosaic virus (strain Bari 1) (CaMV).
   2108..2133    -  protein_bind   phage φC31 attP (fragment): attachment site of phage φC31 phage φC31 integrase
   2131..2149    -  protein_bind   attB (fragment): minimal attB site for the φC31 integrase (Groth et al., 2000) phage φC31 integrase
   2179..2198    +  misc_feature   BioBrick suffix: universal suffix for all parts
   2199..2256    +  terminator     his operon terminator: This putative transcriptin terminator from the E. coli his operon has a 2-bp deletion introduced during synthesis. Its efficiency has not been determined.
   2451..3039    -  rep_origin     ori: high-copy-number ColE1/pMB1/pBR322/pUC origin of replication
   3222..3316    -  terminator     lambda t0 terminator: transcription terminator from phage lambda
   3340..372     -  CDS            cat (across the origin): CAT_ECOLX - Experimental evidence at protein level: Swiss-Prot protein existence level 1. This enzyme is an effector of chloramphenicol resistance in bacteria. From Escherichia coli. This protein is used as a marker in many commonly used cloning vectors, such as pACYC184.
