[The description below was written by a language model from this plasmid's Addgene catalogue record and pLannotate feature annotations shown in this document.]
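Description:
pUPD2 PhiC31 RL (attR:P35S:TMtb:attL), also designated GB1506, is a GoldenBraid-compatible part-domestication plasmid for plant synthetic biology. The pUPD2 backbone derives from the BioBrick assembly plasmid pSB1C3. In the 3,624-nt sequence it retains the BioBrick prefix and suffix, flanking bacterial terminators, a high-copy ColE1/pUC-type origin, and a cat gene with its own promoter that confers chloramphenicol resistance in E. coli. It carries no plant selection marker or T-DNA elements, so it serves as an entry-level part donor rather than a plant transformation vector.

The 1,522 bp synthetic insert is a recombinase-addressable regulatory module. It contains a CaMV 35S promoter in inverted orientation (annotated on the minus strand, along with a TMV Ω leader fragment and upstream CaMV-derived sequence) and the Mtb terminator, which the automated annotation does not detect. These elements are bracketed by two opposing PhiC31 sites, attR and attL. The feature table shows each site as adjoining attP and attB fragments, as expected for the hybrid products of an attP × attB recombination. Because the sites oppose each other, recombination should invert the intervening segment rather than excise it, changing which way the promoter and the terminator face relative to neighbouring transcriptional units. The associated publication describes a plant memory switch based on the PhiC31 integration system, and this part appears to represent the "RL" state of that switch; attR/attL recombination generally requires the integrase together with its recombination directionality factor.

Internal BsaI and BsmBI sites were removed. The insert was cloned through BsmBI sites that were destroyed in the process, and it can be released with BsaI for assembly into higher-order GoldenBraid constructs.
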