Addgene plasmid #160582: pUPD2 PhiC31 RL (attR:P35S:TMtb:attL) (GB1506)
Purpose: 35S promoter inverted sequence and the Mtb terminator flanked by two opposing PhiC31 site-specific recombination sites (attR and attL)
Depositing lab: Diego Orzaez. Depositing organization: Agencia Estatal Consejo Superior de Investigaciones Científicas, M.P. Publication: A memory switch for plant synthetic biology based on the phage varphiC31 integration system. Bernabe-Orts JM, Quijano-Rubio A, Vazquez-Vilar M, Mancheno-Bonillo J, Moles-Casas V, Selma S, Gianoglio S, Granell A, Orzaez D. Nucleic Acids Res. 2020 Apr 6;48(6):3379-3394. doi: 10.1093/nar/gkaa104. PubMed 32083668.
Backbone
  Vector backbone: pUPD2
  Backbone manufacturer: self-made; derived from the BioBrick assembly plasmid pSB1C3
  Vector type: Synthetic Biology
Growth in bacteria
  Bacterial resistance: Chloramphenicol, 25 μg/mL
  Growth temperature: 37°C
  Growth strain: DH5alpha
  Copy number: High Copy
Gene/Insert
  Gene/Insert name: attR:P35S:TMtb:attL
  Species: Synthetic
  Insert size (bp): 1522
  Mutation: BsaI and BsmBI sites removed
  Cloning method: Restriction Enzyme; 5′ cloning site BsmBI (destroyed during cloning); 3′ cloning site BsmBI (destroyed during cloning)
  Sequencing primers: 5′ gctttcgctaaggatgatttctgg; 3′ cagggtggtgacaccttgcc
Terms and licenses: Academic/Nonprofit Terms; Industry Terms: Not Available to Industry
Depositor comments: Compatible with GoldenBraid; insert can be released with BsaI
How to cite: pUPD2 PhiC31 RL (attR:P35S:TMtb:attL) (GB1506) was a gift from Diego Orzaez (Addgene plasmid # 160582 ; http://n2t.net/addgene:160582 ; RRID:Addgene_160582)
